Addgene plasmid #146825: pAc5.1B-EGFP-DmGW182_1200-1384_L
Purpose: Insect Expression of DmGW182_1200-1384
Depositing lab: Elisa Izaurralde. Depositing organization: Max Planck Institute for Developmental Biology. Publication: Two PABPC1-binding sites in GW182 proteins promote miRNA-mediated gene silencing. Huntzinger E, Braun JE, Heimstädt S, Zekri L, Izaurralde E. EMBO J. 2010 Dec 15;29(24):4146-60. doi: 10.1038/emboj.2010.274 PubMed 21063388.
Backbone
  Vector backbone: Unknown
  Vector type: Insect Expression
Growth in bacteria
  Bacterial resistance: Ampicillin, 100 μg/mL
  Growth temperature: 37°C
  Growth strain: DH5alpha
  Copy number: Low Copy
Gene/Insert
  Gene/Insert name: DmGW182_1200-1384
  Species: D. melanogaster (fly)
  Entrez Gene: gw (a.k.a. Dmel_CG31992, CG11484, CG31992, CG9905, Dmel\CG31992, GQ182, GW, GW182, Gw, Gw182, anon-EST:Posey205, dGW182, gw182)
  Cloning method: Unknown
Terms and licenses: Academic/Nonprofit Terms; Industry Terms: Not Available to Industry
Depositor comments: sequence given by NM_166780 varA Plasmids from this collection were made available to the research community and donated after the lab closed. Please note that the sequence provided by the depositing laboratory may be theoretical/predicted or based on Sanger sequencing results. There may be discrepancies between sequencing results obtained by Addgene and the depositor sequence. If an Addgene verified sequence is not available, please contact before placing your order to request that our lab fully sequence the plasmid.
How to cite: pAc5.1B-EGFP-DmGW182_1200-1384_L was a gift from Elisa Izaurralde (Addgene plasmid # 146825 ; http://n2t.net/addgene:146825 ; RRID:Addgene_146825)
