[The description below was written by a language model from this plasmid's Addgene catalogue record and pLannotate feature annotations shown in this document.]
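Description:
pAc5.1B-EGFP-DmGW182_1200-1384_L is an insect cell expression plasmid of about 6.6 kb that produces a C-terminal fragment of the Drosophila melanogaster GW182 protein (gene gw), residues 1200–1384, fused to EGFP. The catalogue lists the backbone as unknown, but the name and annotated features are consistent with a pAc5.1-type vector. The Drosophila actin 5C (Ac5) promoter occupies the first 2.5 kb and provides strong constitutive transcription in fly cells. It is followed by the EGFP coding sequence, which abuts the gw fragment directly so that EGFP forms the N-terminal tag. A V5 epitope sequence lies shortly downstream of the insert, but the record does not indicate whether it is read in frame or preceded by a stop codon. An SV40 polyadenylation signal, next to a short large T antigen remnant, lies downstream of the cassette.

For propagation in E. coli the plasmid carries a ColE1/pUC-type origin and a β-lactamase gene with its own promoter, which confers ampicillin resistance. The catalogue describes it as low copy, whereas the annotation tool labels the origin as a high-copy type. A partial tetracycline resistance fragment is also annotated; as a fragment it is probably a non-functional backbone remnant. No selectable marker for insect cells is annotated, which suggests transient transfection or co-transfection with a separate marker.

The depositor notes that the insert follows the variant A transcript of gw. The associated publication concerns PABPC1-binding sites in GW182 proteins and their role in miRNA-mediated silencing. This fits use of the plasmid to express a defined, fluorescently tagged GW182 region in Drosophila cells for interaction, localisation or silencing studies, although the record states only insect expression as its purpose.
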