Features (pLannotate 1.2.2; 10 found; start..end, strand, type, name):
      1..2510    +  promoter       Ac5 promoter: Drosophila melanogaster actin 5C promoter
   2530..3246    +  CDS            EGFP: EGFP is a basic (constitutively fluorescent) green fluorescent protein published in 1996, derived from Aequorea victoria. It is reported to be a rapidly-maturing weak dimer with moderate acid sensitivity.
   3247..3843    +  CDS            gw (fragment): GAWKY_DROME - Also known as GW182 From Drosophila melanogaster (Fruit fly).
   3869..3910    +  CDS            V5 tag: epitope tag from simian virus 5
   4010..4144    -  polyA_signal   SV40 poly(A) signal: SV40 polyadenylation signal
   4167..4251    -  CDS            large T antigen (fragment): large T antigen from SV40 (simian virus 40)
   4252..4699    +  CDS            TcR (fragment): tetracycline efflux protein; tet; confers resistance to tetracycline
   4745..5333    -  rep_origin     ori: high-copy-number ColE1/pMB1/pBR322/pUC origin of replication
   5504..6364    -  CDS            AmpR: β-lactamase; bla; confers resistance to ampicillin, carbenicillin, and related antibiotics
   6365..6469    -  promoter       AmpR promoter: bla
>Addgene plasmid #146825 | pAc5.1B-EGFP-DmGW182_1200-1384_L | addgene full sequence | sequence record 357740 | Addgene NGS Result
CATGAATGGCATCAACTCTGAATCAAATCTTTGCAGATGCACCTACTTCTCATTTCCACTGTCACATCAT
TTTTCCAGATCTCGCTGCCTGTTATGTGGCCCACAAACCAAGACACGTTTTATGGCCATTAAAGCTGGCT
GATCGTCGCCAAACACCAAATACATAATGAATATGTACACATTCGAGAAAGAAGCGATCAAAGAAGCGTC
TTCGGGCGGAGTAGGAGAATGCGGAGGAGAAGGAGAACGAGCTGATCTAGTATCTCTCCACAATCCAATG
CCAACTGACCAACTGGCCATATTCGGAGCAATTTGAAGCCAATTTCCATCGCCTGGCGATCGCTCCATTC
TTGGCTATATGTTTTTCACCGTTACCCGGGGCCATTTTCAAAGACTCGTCGGCAAGATAAGATTGTGTCA
CTCGCTGTCTCTCTTCATTTGTCGAAGAATGCTGAGGAATTTCGCGATGACGTCGGCGAGTATTTTGAAG
AATGAGAATAATTTGTATTTATACGAAAATCAGTTAGTGGAATTTTCTACAAAAACATGTTATCTATAGA
TAATTTTGTTGCAAAATATGTTGACTATGACAAAGATTGTATGTATATACCTTTAATGTATTCTCATTTT
CTTATGTATTTATAATGGCAATGATGATACTGATGATATTTTAAGATGATGCCAGACCAAAAGGCTTGAA
TTTCTGCGTCTTTTGCCGAACGCAGTGCATGTGCAATTGTTGTTTTTTGGAATATTCAATTTTCGGACTG
TCCGCTTTGATTTCAGTTTCTTGGCTTATTCAAAAAGCAAAGTAAAGCCAAAAAAGCGAGATGGCAATAC
CAAATGCGGCAAAACGGTAGTGGAAGGAAAGGGGTGCGGGGCAGCGGAAGGAAGGGTGGGGCGGGGCGTG
GCGGGGTCTGTGGCTGGGCGCGACGTCACCGACGTTGGAGCCACTCCTTTGACCATGTGTGCGTGTGTGT
ATTATTCGTGTCTCGCCACTCGCCGGTTGTTTTTTTCTTTTTATGCTGCGCTCTCTCTAGCGCCATCTCG
CTTACGCATGCTCAACGCACCGCATGTTGCCGTTTCCTTTTATGCGTCATTTTGGCTCGAAATAGGCAAT
TATTTAAACAAAGATTAGTCAACGAAAACGCTAAAATAAATAAGTCTACAATATGGTTACTTATTGCCAT
GTGTGTGCAGCCAACGATAGCAACAAAAGCAACAACACAGGTGGCTTTCCCTCTTTCACTTTTTGTTTGC
AAGCCGCGTGCGAGCAAGACGGCACGACCGGCAAACGCAATTACGCTGACAAAGAGCAGACGAAGTTTTG
GCGAAAAACATCAAGGCGCCTGATACGAATGCATTTGCAATAACAATTGCGATATTTAATATTGTTTATG
AAGCTGTTTGACTTCAAAACACACAAAAAAAAAAATAAAACAAATTATTTGAAAGAGAATTAGGAATCGG
ACGCTTATCGTTAGGGTAACAACAAGAAATGCTTACTGAGTCACAGCCTCTGGAAAACTGCCGCAAGCCA
GAGAGAGAGAGAAAAAGAGGGAGAGCAGCTTAGACCGCATGTGCTTGTGTGTGAGGCGTCTCTCTCTTCG
TCTCTGTTGCGCAAACGCATAGACTGCACTGAAAAAATCGATTACCTATTTTTTATGAATGAATATTTGC
ACTATTACTATTCAAAACTATTAAGATAGCAATCACATTCAATAGCCAAATACTATACCACCTGAGCGAT
GCAACGAAATGATCAATTTGAGCAAAAATGCTGCATATTTAGGACGGCATCATTATAGAAATGCTTCTTG
CTGTGTACTTTTCTCTCGTCTGGCAGCTGTTTCGCCGTTATTGTTAAAACCGGCTTAAGTTAGGTGTGTT
TTCTACGACTAGTGAATGCCCTACTAGAAGATGTGTGTTGCACAAAATGTCCCTGGAATAACCAATTTGA
AGTGCAGATAGCAGTAAACGTAAGCTAATATGAATATTATTTAACTGTAATGTTTTAATATCGCTGGACA
TTACTAATAAACCCACTATAAACACATGTACATATGTATGTTTTGGCATACAATGAGTAGTTGGGGAAAA
AATGTGTAAAAGCACCGTGACCATCACAGCATAAAGATAACCAGCTGAAGTATCGAATATGAGTAACCCC
CAAATTGAATCACATGCCGCAACTGATAGGACCCATGGAAGTACACTCTTCATGGCGATATACAAGACAC
ACACAAGCACGAACACCCAGTTGCGGAGGAAATTCTCCGTAAATGAAAACCCAATCGGCGAACAATTCAT
ACCCATATATGGTAAAAGTTTTGAACGCGACTTGAGAGCGGAGAGCATTGCGGCTGATAAGGTTTTAGCG
CTAAGCGGGCTTTATAAAACGGGCTGCGGGACCAGTTTTCATATCACTACCGTTTGAGTTCTTGTGCTGT
GTGGATACTCCTCCCGACACAAAGCCGCTCCATCAGCCAGCAGTCGTCTAATCCAGAGACCCCGGATCGG
GGTACCATCATGGTGAGCAAGGGCGAGGAGCTGTTCACCGGGGTGGTGCCCATCCTGGTCGAGCTGGACG
GCGACGTAAACGGCCACAAGTTCAGCGTGTCCGGCGAGGGCGAGGGCGATGCCACCTACGGCAAGCTGAC
CCTGAAGTTCATCTGCACCACCGGCAAGCTGCCCGTGCCCTGGCCCACCCTCGTGACCACCCTGACCTAC
GGCGTGCAGTGCTTCAGCCGCTACCCCGACCACATGAAGCAGCACGACTTCTTCAAGTCCGCCATGCCCG
AAGGCTACGTCCAGGAGCGCACCATCTTCTTCAAGGACGACGGCAACTACAAGACCCGCGCCGAGGTGAA
GTTCGAGGGCGACACCCTGGTGAACCGCATCGAGCTGAAGGGCATCGACTTCAAGGAGGACGGCAACATC
CTGGGGCACAAGCTGGAGTACAACTACAACAGCCACAACGTCTATATCATGGCCGACAAGCAGAAGAACG
GCATCAAGGTGAACTTCAAGATCCGCCACAACATCGAGGACGGCAGCGTGCAGCTCGCCGACCACTACCA
GCAGAACACCCCCATCGGCGACGGCCCCGTGCTGCTGCCCGACAACCACTACCTGAGCACCCAGTCCGCC
CTGAGCAAAGACCCCAACGAGAAGCGCGATCACATGGTCCTGCTGGAGTTCGTGACCGCCGCCGGGATCA
CTCTCGGCATGGACGAGCTGTACAAGCCAAGCTTGAATTCTGCAGATATCCAGCACAGTGGCGGCCGCCC
ACAAACTCCTTCCTCTACAAGCTCTAGTGGAACTAGTGGTGGCAACGTCGGAGGCGTCGGCACTTCAGCC
AATAATGCAAACAGTGGTTCTGCAGCTTGTCTGTCCGGAAACAATAGCGGCAACGGAAACGGCAGCGCGA
GCGGCGCCGGCAGCGGCAACAATGGCAACAGTAGCTGCAACAACAGTGCCGCCGGGGGGGGCAGCAGCAG
CAACAACACGATTACCACTGTAGCAAATTCGAATCTTGTTGGTTCTAGTGGCTCTGTCTCAAATTCCTCT
GGCGTTACTGCTAACTCTAGTACTGTTTCTGTAGTTAGTTGTACAGCGAGTGGGAATTCCATAAATGGGG
CAGGTACTGCAAACAGTTCTGGTTCAAAGAGTAGTGCAAACAATTTAGCTAGCGGCCAGTCTAGCGCTTC
TAACTTAACTAATAGCACCAATTCAACATGGCGACAAACTAGCCAAAACCAAGCTCTTCAAAGTCAAAGC
AGGCCATCAGGCAGAGAAGCTGACTTTGATTATATATCTCTCGTTTATTCCATTGTTGATGATTAATCTA
GAGGGCCCGCGGTTCGAAGGTAAGCCTATCCCTAACCCTCTCCTCGGTCTCGATTCTACGCGTACCGGTC
ATCATCACCATCACCATTGAGTTTAAACCCGCTGATCAGCCTCGACTGTGCCTTCTAAGGCCTGAGCTCG
CTGATCAGCCTCGATCGAGGATCCAGACATGATAAGATACATTGATGAGTTTGGACAAACCACAACTAGA
ATGCAGTGAAAAAAATGCTTTATTTGTGAAATTTGTGATGCTATTGCTTTATTTGTAACCATTATAAGCT
GCAATAAACAAGTTAACAACAACAATTGCATTCATTTTATGTTTCAGGTTCAGGGGGAGGTGTGGGAGGT
TTTTTAAAGCAAGTAAAACCTCTACAAATGTGGTATGGCTGATTATGATCAGTCGACCGATGCCCTTGAG
AGCCTTCAACCCAGTCAGCTCCTTCCGGTGGGCGCGGGGCATGACTATCGTCGCCGCACTTATGACTGTC
TTCTTTATCATGCAACTCGTAGGACAGGTGCCGGCAGCGCTCTGGGTCATTTTCGGCGAGGACCGCTTTC
GCTGGAGCGCGACGATGATCGGCCTGTCGCTTGCGGTATTCGGAATCTTGCACGCCCTCGCTCAAGCCTT
CGTCACTGGTCCCGCCACCAAACGTTTCGGCGAGAAGCAGGCCATTATCGCCGGCATGGCGGCCGACGCG
CTGGGCTACGTCTTGCTGGCGTTCGCGACGCGAGGCTGGATGGCCTTCCCCATTATGATTCTTCTCGCTT
CCGGCGGCATCGGGATGCCCGCGTTGCAGGCCATGCTGTCCAGGCAGGTAGATGACGACCATCAGGGACA
GCTTCAAGGCCAGCAAAAGGCCAGGAACCGTAAAAAGGCCGCGTTGCTGGCGTTTTTCCATAGGCTCCGC
CCCCCTGACGAGCATCACAAAAATCGACGCTCAAGTCAGAGGTGGCGAAACCCGACAGGACTATAAAGAT
ACCAGGCGTTTCCCCCTGGAAGCTCCCTCGTGCGCTCTCCTGTTCCGACCCTGCCGCTTACCGGATACCT
GTCCGCCTTTCTCCCTTCGGGAAGCGTGGCGCTTTCTCATAGCTCACGCTGTAGGTATCTCAGTTCGGTG
TAGGTCGTTCGCTCCAAGCTGGGCTGTGTGCACGAACCCCCCGTTCAGCCCGACCGCTGCGCCTTATCCG
GTAACTATCGTCTTGAGTCCAACCCGGTAAGACACGACTTATCGCCACTGGCAGCAGCCACTGGTAACAG
GATTAGCAGAGCGAGGTATGTAGGCGGTGCTACAGAGTTCTTGAAGTGGTGGCCTAACTACGGCTACACT
AGAAGGACAGTATTTGGTATCTGCGCTCTGCTGAAGCCAGTTACCTTCGGAAAAAGAGTTGGTAGCTCTT
GATCCGGCAAACAAACCACCGCTGGTAGCGGTGGTTTTTTTGTTTGCAAGCAGCAGATTACGCGCAGAAA
AAAAGGATCTCAAGAAGATCCTTTGATCTTTTCTACGGGGTCTGACGCTCAGTGGAACGAAAACTCACGT
TAAGGGATTTTGGTCATGAGATTATCAAAAAGGATCTTCACCTAGATCCTTTTAAATTAAAAATGAAGTT
TTAAATCAATCTAAAGTATATATGAGTAAACTTGGTCTGACAGTTACCAATGCTTAATCAGTGAGGCACC
TATCTCAGCGATCTGTCTATTTCGTTCATCCATAGTTGCCTGACTCCCCGTCGTGTAGATAACTACGATA
CGGGAGGGCTTACCATCTGGCCCCAGTGCTGCAATGATACCGCGAGACCCACGCTCACCGGCTCCAGATT
TATCAGCAATAAACCAGCCAGCCGGAAGGGCCGAGCGCAGAAGTGGTCCTGCAACTTTATCCGCCTCCAT
CCAGTCTATTAATTGTTGCCGGGAAGCTAGAGTAAGTAGTTCGCCAGTTAATAGTTTGCGCAACGTTGTT
GCCATTGCTGCAGGCATCGTGGTGTCACGCTCGTCGTTTGGTATGGCTTCATTCAGCTCCGGTTCCCAAC
GATCAAGGCGAGTTACATGATCCCCCATGTTGTGCAAAAAAGCGGTTAGCTCCTTCGGTCCTCCGATCGT
TGTCAGAAGTAAGTTGGCCGCAGTGTTATCACTCATGGTTATGGCAGCACTGCATAATTCTCTTACTGTC
ATGCCATCCGTAAGATGCTTTTCTGTGACTGGTGAGTACTCAACCAAGTCATTCTGAGAATAGTGTATGC
GGCGACCGAGTTGCTCTTGCCCGGCGTCAACACGGGATAATACCGCGCCACATAGCAGAACTTTAAAAGT
GCTCATCATTGGAAAACGTTCTTCGGGGCGAAAACTCTCAAGGATCTTACCGCTGTTGAGATCCAGTTCG
ATGTAACCCACTCGTGCACCCAACTGATCTTCAGCATCTTTTACTTTCACCAGCGTTTCTGGGTGAGCAA
AAACAGGAAGGCAAAATGCCGCAAAAAAGGGAATAAGGGCGACACGGAAATGTTGAATACTCATACTCTT
CCTTTTTCAATATTATTGAAGCATTTATCAGGGTTATTGTCTCATGAGCGGATACATATTTGAATGTATT
TAGAAAAATAAACAAATAGGGGTTCCGCGCACATTTCCCCGAAAAGTGCCACCTGACGTCTAAGAAACCA
TTATTATCATGACATTAACCTATAAAAATAGGCGTATCACGAGGCCCTTTCGTCTTCAAGAATTAATTCT
ATATTCTAAAAACACAAATGATACTTCTAAAAAAAAAT
